Addgene plasmid #109719: p3E-rab5c
Purpose: Multisite gateway vector for 3' tagging with rab5c
Depositing lab: Rob Parton. Depositing organization: University of Queensland, Institute for Molecular Bioscience. Publication: In vivo cell biological screening identifies an endocytic capture mechanism for T-tubule formation. Hall TE, Martel N, Ariotti N, Xiong Z, Lo HP, Ferguson C, Rae J, Lim YW, Parton RG. Nat Commun. 2020 Jul 24;11(1):3711. doi: 10.1038/s41467-020-17486-w. PubMed 32709891.
Backbone
  Vector backbone: pDONR p2R-p3
  Vector type: Zebrafish plasmids
Growth in bacteria
  Bacterial resistance: Kanamycin, 50 μg/mL
  Growth temperature: 37°C
  Growth strain: DH5alpha
  Copy number: High Copy
Gene/Insert
  Gene/Insert name: rab5c
  Species: D. rerio (zebrafish)
  Entrez Gene: rab5c (a.k.a. wu:fb98b08, wu:fi16g01)
  Cloning method: Gateway Cloning
Terms and licenses: Academic/Nonprofit Terms; Industry Terms: Not Available to Industry
How to cite: p3E-rab5c was a gift from Rob Parton (Addgene plasmid # 109719 ; http://n2t.net/addgene:109719 ; RRID:Addgene_109719)
