[The description below was written by a language model from this plasmid's Addgene catalogue record, the feature table of its GenBank file and pLannotate feature annotations shown in this document.]
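Description:
p3E-rab5c is a 3,304 bp MultiSite Gateway 3′ entry clone built on the pDONR P2R-P3 backbone and catalogued as a zebrafish plasmid. It is maintained in E. coli through a high-copy ColE1/pUC-type origin and selected with kanamycin via the aph(3′)-Ia (KanR) gene. The rrnB T1 and T2 terminators lie upstream of the recombination cassette, where they insulate the insert from read-through transcription originating in the backbone. A T7 promoter and M13 forward and reverse primer sites flank the cassette and are available for sequence verification.

The payload is the zebrafish (D. rerio) rab5c coding sequence, introduced by Gateway cloning and sitting between attR2 and attL3 recombination sites. The GenBank record does not annotate the insert itself. The automated annotation detects a roughly 650 bp Rab5c open reading frame in that interval, labelled by homology to the mouse protein, although the catalogue entry gives the species as zebrafish. Rab5c is a small GTPase associated with vesicular traffic and protein transport. No eukaryotic promoter or polyadenylation signal is annotated, which fits an entry clone that is not meant to be expressed on its own.

In a multisite LR reaction, the attR2 and attL3 sites direct rab5c into the third (3′) position of a destination vector, behind a 5′ entry element and a middle entry element. According to the stated purpose, this allows 3′ tagging with rab5c, so that the upstream coding sequence is fused to the N-terminus of Rab5c. The plasmid belongs to a collection of constructs for in vivo cell biology in zebrafish.
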