LOCUS       Exported 3304 bp ds-DNA circular SYN 13-MAY-2021
DEFINITION  Multisite gateway vector for 3' tagging with rab5c.
ACCESSION   .
VERSION     .
KEYWORDS    p3E-rab5c
SOURCE      synthetic DNA construct
  ORGANISM  synthetic DNA construct
REFERENCE   1 (bases 1 to 3304)
  TITLE     Parton Lab Plasmids for in vivo cell biology in the zebrafish
REFERENCE   2 (bases 1 to 3304)
  AUTHORS   .
  TITLE     Direct Submission
  JOURNAL   Exported May 13, 2021 from SnapGene Server 1.1.58
            http://www.snapgene.com
FEATURES             Location/Qualifiers
     source          1..3304
                     /organism="synthetic DNA construct"
                     /mol_type="other DNA"
     primer_bind     92..109
                     /label=L4440
                     /note="L4440 vector, forward primer"
     terminator      268..295
                     /label=rrnB T2 terminator
                     /note="transcription terminator T2 from the E. coli rrnB
                     gene"
     terminator      387..473
                     /gene="Escherichia coli rrnB"
                     /label=rrnB T1 terminator
                     /note="transcription terminator T1 from the E. coli rrnB
                     gene"
     primer_bind     522..544
                     /label=M13/pUC Forward
                     /note="In lacZ gene"
     primer_bind     536..553
                     /label=M13 Forward
                     /note="In lacZ gene. Also called M13-F20 or M13 (-21)
                     Forward"
     primer_bind     537..553
                     /label=M13 fwd
                     /note="common sequencing primer, one of multiple similar
                     variants"
     protein_bind    complement(624..748)
                     /gene="mutant version of attR"
                     /label=attR2
                     /bound_moiety="LR Clonase(TM)"
                     /note="recombination site for the Gateway(R) LR reaction"
     protein_bind    complement(1413..1508)
                     /gene="mutant version of attL"
                     /label=attL3
                     /bound_moiety="LR Clonase(TM)"
                     /note="recombination site for the Gateway(R) LR reaction"
     primer_bind     complement(1545..1564)
                     /label=T7
                     /note="T7 promoter, forward primer"
     promoter        complement(1546..1564)
                     /label=T7 promoter
                     /note="promoter for bacteriophage T7 RNA polymerase"
     primer_bind     complement(1569..1585)
                     /label=M13 rev
                     /note="common sequencing primer, one of multiple similar
                     variants"
     primer_bind     complement(1569..1585)
                     /label=M13 Reverse
                     /note="In lacZ gene. Also called M13-rev"
     primer_bind     complement(1687..1706)
                     /label=pENTR-R
                     /note="pENTR vectors, reverse primer"
     CDS             1698..2507
                     /codon_start=1
                     /gene="aph(3')-Ia"
                     /product="aminoglycoside phosphotransferase"
                     /label=KanR
                     /note="confers resistance to kanamycin in bacteria or G418
                     (Geneticin(R)) in eukaryotes"
                     /translation="MSHIQRETSRPRLNSNMDADLYGYKWARDNVGQSGATIYRLYGKP
                     DAPELFLKHGKGSVANDVTDEMVRLNWLTEFMPLPTIKHFIRTPDDAWLLTTAIPGKTA
                     FQVLEEYPDSGENIVDALAVFLRRLHSIPVCNCPFNSDRVFRLAQAQSRMNNGLVDASD
                     FDDERNGWPVEQVWKEMHKLLPFSPDSVVTHGDFSLDNLIFDEGKLIGCIDVGRVGIAD
                     RYQDLAILWNCLGEFSPSLQKRLFQKYGIDNPDMNKLQFHLMLDEFF"
     primer_bind     complement(1765..1784)
                     /label=Kan-R
                     /note="Kanamycin resistance gene, reverse primer"
     rep_origin      2654..3242
                     /direction=RIGHT
                     /label=ori
                     /note="high-copy-number ColE1/pMB1/pBR322/pUC origin of
                     replication"
     primer_bind     3143..3162
                     /label=pBR322ori-F
                     /note="pBR322 origin, forward primer"
ORIGIN
        1 ctttcctgcg ttatcccctg attctgtgga taaccgtatt accgcctttg agtgagctga
       61 taccgctcgc cgcagccgaa cgaccgagcg cagcgagtca gtgagcgagg aagcggaaga
      121 gcgcccaata cgcaaaccgc ctctccccgc gcgttggccg attcattaat gcagctggca
      181 cgacaggttt cccgactgga aagcgggcag tgagcgcaac gcaattaata cgcgtaccgc
      241 tagccaggaa gagtttgtag aaacgcaaaa aggccatccg tcaggatggc cttctgctta
      301 gtttgatgcc tggcagttta tggcgggcgt cctgcccgcc accctccggg ccgttgcttc
      361 acaacgttca aatccgctcc cggcggattt gtcctactca ggagagcgtt caccgacaaa
      421 caacagataa aacgaaaggc ccagtcttcc gactgagcct ttcgttttat ttgatgcctg
      481 gcagttccct actctcgcgt taacgctagc atggatgttt tcccagtcac gacgttgtaa
      541 aacgacggcc agtcttaagc tcgggccctg cagctctaga gctcgaattc tacaggtcac
      601 taataccatc taagtagttg gttcatagtg actgcatatg ttgtgtttta cagtattatg
      661 tagtctgttt tttatgcaaa atctaattta atatattgat atttatatca ttttacgttt
      721 ctcgttcaac tttcttgtac aaagtggtgg cggggcgagg tggaccagcg cggaccaacg
      781 gtgccgcccc cgtcgggaac aaaatctgcc agtttaagct tgtgttgctg ggagagtctg
      841 cagtaggcaa gtccagcctg gtgctgcgct tcgtcaaagg ccagtttcac gagtaccagg
      901 agagcaccat tggagctgct ttcctcacac agacactctg cttggacgat acgacagtaa
      961 agtttgagat ttgggacacg gccggacagg agcggtatca cagtttggcc cctatgtatt
     1021 acagaggagc ccaggcagcc atcgtcgtct acgacattac taacacagac acattcacta
     1081 gagcaaagaa ctgggtgaag gagctgcagc gccaggccag tccaaatatc gttattgctc
     1141 tggcaggcaa caaagcagat ctggccaaca agagagccgt tgactttcag gaggcccagg
     1201 catacgcaga tgacaacagc ctactcttca tggagacgtc tgcaaagacc gccatgaacg
     1261 tcaatgagat cttcatggct atcgccaaga agcttccgaa aagcgagccg cagggtggag
     1321 cgggcagcgg gggacgggcc cgaggagggg tggacttaca ggagacggcg cctcagggaa
     1381 gaagcggcca gtgctgtgga ggcggaaact aacaacttta ttatacaaag ttggcattat
     1441 aaaaaagcat tgcttatcaa tttgttgcaa cgaacaggtc actatcagtc aaaataaaat
     1501 cattatttgg agctccatgg tagcgttaac gcggccgcga tatcccctat agtgagtcgt
     1561 attacatggt catagctgtt tcctggcagc tctggcccgt gtctcaaaat ctctgatgtt
     1621 acattgcaca agataaaaat atatcatcat gaacaataaa actgtctgct tacataaaca
     1681 gtaatacaag gggtgttatg agccatattc aacgggaaac gtcgaggccg cgattaaatt
     1741 ccaacatgga tgctgattta tatgggtata aatgggctcg cgataatgtc gggcaatcag
     1801 gtgcgacaat ctatcgcttg tatgggaagc ccgatgcgcc agagttgttt ctgaaacatg
     1861 gcaaaggtag cgttgccaat gatgttacag atgagatggt cagactaaac tggctgacgg
     1921 aatttatgcc tcttccgacc atcaagcatt ttatccgtac tcctgatgat gcatggttac
     1981 tcaccactgc gatccccgga aaaacagcat tccaggtatt agaagaatat cctgattcag
     2041 gtgaaaatat tgttgatgcg ctggcagtgt tcctgcgccg gttgcattcg attcctgttt
     2101 gtaattgtcc ttttaacagc gatcgcgtat ttcgtctcgc tcaggcgcaa tcacgaatga
     2161 ataacggttt ggttgatgcg agtgattttg atgacgagcg taatggctgg cctgttgaac
     2221 aagtctggaa agaaatgcat aaacttttgc cattctcacc ggattcagtc gtcactcatg
     2281 gtgatttctc acttgataac cttatttttg acgaggggaa attaataggt tgtattgatg
     2341 ttggacgagt cggaatcgca gaccgatacc aggatcttgc catcctatgg aactgcctcg
     2401 gtgagttttc tccttcatta cagaaacggc tttttcaaaa atatggtatt gataatcctg
     2461 atatgaataa attgcagttt catttgatgc tcgatgagtt tttctaatca gaattggtta
     2521 attggttgta acactggcag agcattacgc tgacttgacg ggacggcgca agctcatgac
     2581 caaaatccct taacgtgagt tacgcgtcgt tccactgagc gtcagacccc gtagaaaaga
     2641 tcaaaggatc ttcttgagat cctttttttc tgcgcgtaat ctgctgcttg caaacaaaaa
     2701 aaccaccgct accagcggtg gtttgtttgc cggatcaaga gctaccaact ctttttccga
     2761 aggtaactgg cttcagcaga gcgcagatac caaatactgt ccttctagtg tagccgtagt
     2821 taggccacca cttcaagaac tctgtagcac cgcctacata cctcgctctg ctaatcctgt
     2881 taccagtggc tgctgccagt ggcgataagt cgtgtcttac cgggttggac tcaagacgat
     2941 agttaccgga taaggcgcag cggtcgggct gaacgggggg ttcgtgcaca cagcccagct
     3001 tggagcgaac gacctacacc gaactgagat acctacagcg tgagcattga gaaagcgcca
     3061 cgcttcccga agggagaaag gcggacaggt atccggtaag cggcagggtc ggaacaggag
     3121 agcgcacgag ggagcttcca gggggaaacg cctggtatct ttatagtcct gtcgggtttc
     3181 gccacctctg acttgagcgt cgatttttgt gatgctcgtc aggggggcgg agcctatgga
     3241 aaaacgccag caacgcggcc tttttacggt tcctggcctt ttgctggcct tttgctcaca
     3301 tgtt
//
