Features (pLannotate 1.2.2; 12 found; start..end, strand, type, name):
      1..125     -  protein_bind   attR2: mutant version of attR; recombination site for the Gateway® LR reaction LR Clonase™
    127..774     +  CDS            Rab5c: RAB5C_MOUSE - Experimental evidence at protein level: Swiss-Prot protein existence level 1. Protein transport. Probably involved in vesicular traffic. From Mus musculus (Mouse).
    790..810     -  protein_bind   attB3: mutant version of attB; core recombination site for the Gateway® BP reaction BP Clonase™
    801..886     -  protein_bind   attL1 (fragment): mutant version of attL; recombination site for the Gateway® LR reaction LR Clonase™
    923..941     -  promoter       T7 promoter: promoter for bacteriophage T7 RNA polymerase
   1075..1884    +  CDS            KanR: aminoglycoside phosphotransferase; aph(3')-Ia; confers resistance to kanamycin in bacteria or G418 (Geneticin®) in eukaryotes
   2031..2619    +  rep_origin     ori: high-copy-number ColE1/pMB1/pBR322/pUC origin of replication
   2802..2894    +  CDS            lacI (fragment): lac repressor; lacI; The lac repressor binds to the lac operator to inhibit transcription in E. coli. This inhibition can be relieved by adding lactose or isopropyl-β-D-thiogalactopyranoside (IPTG).
   2949..2976    -  terminator     rrnB T2 terminator: transcription terminator T2 from the E. coli rrnB gene
   3108..3151    +  terminator     rrnB T1 terminator: Escherichia coli rrnB; transcription terminator T1 from the E. coli rrnB gene
   3198..3234    -  CDS            lacZα (fragment): LacZα fragment of β-galactosidase; lacZ fragment
   3272..3301    -  protein_bind   attP2 (fragment): mutant version of attP; recombination site for the Gateway® BP reaction BP Clonase™
>Addgene plasmid #109719 | p3E-rab5c | addgene full sequence | sequence record 224031 | Addgene NGS Result
CATAGTGACTGCATATGTTGTGTTTTACAGTATTATGTAGTCTGTTTTTTATGCAAAATCTAATTTAATA
TATTGATATTTATATCATTTTACGTTTCTCGTTCAACTTTCTTGTACAAAGTGGTGGCGGGGCGAGGTGG
ACCAGCGCGGACCAACGGTGCCGCCCCCGTCGGGAACAAAATCTGCCAGTTTAAGCTTGTGTTGCTGGGA
GAGTCTGCAGTAGGCAAGTCCAGCCTGGTGCTGCGCTTCGTCAAAGGCCAGTTTCACGAGTACCAGGAGA
GCACCATTGGAGCTGCTTTCCTCACACAGACACTCTGCTTGGACGATACGACAGTAAAGTTTGAGATTTG
GGACACGGCCGGACAGGAGCGGTATCACAGTTTGGCCCCTATGTATTACAGAGGAGCCCAGGCAGCCATC
GTCGTCTACGACATTACTAACACAGACACATTCACTAGAGCAAAGAACTGGGTGAAGGAGCTGCAGCGCC
AGGCCAGTCCAAATATCGTTATTGCTCTGGCAGGCAACAAAGCAGATCTGGCCAACAAGAGAGCCGTTGA
CTTTCAGGAGGCCCAGGCATACGCAGATGACAACAGCCTACTCTTCATGGAGACGTCTGCAAAGACCGCC
ATGAACGTCAATGAGATCTTCATGGCTATCGCCAAGAAGCTTCCGAAAAGCGAGCCGCAGGGTGGAGCGG
GCAGCGGGGGACGGGCCCGAGGAGGGGTGGACTTACAGGAGACGGCGCCTCAGGGAAGAAGCGGCCAGTG
CTGTGGAGGCGGAAACTAACAACTTTATTATACAAAGTTGGCATTATAAAAAAGCATTGCTTATCAATTT
GTTGCAACGAACAGGTCACTATCAGTCAAAATAAAATCATTATTTGGAGCTCCATGGTAGCGTTAACGCG
GCCGCGATATCCCCTATAGTGAGTCGTATTACATGGTCATAGCTGTTTCCTGGCAGCTCTGGCCCGTGTC
TCAAAATCTCTGATGTTACATTGCACAAGATAAAAATATATCATCATGAACAATAAAACTGTCTGCTTAC
ATAAACAGTAATACAAGGGGTGTTATGAGCCATATTCAACGGGAAACGTCGAGGCCGCGATTAAATTCCA
ACATGGATGCTGATTTATATGGGTATAAATGGGCTCGCGATAATGTCGGGCAATCAGGTGCGACAATCTA
TCGCTTGTATGGGAAGCCCGATGCGCCAGAGTTGTTTCTGAAACATGGCAAAGGTAGCGTTGCCAATGAT
GTTACAGATGAGATGGTCAGACTAAACTGGCTGACGGAATTTATGCCTCTTCCGACCATCAAGCATTTTA
TCCGTACTCCTGATGATGCATGGTTACTCACCACTGCGATCCCCGGAAAAACAGCATTCCAGGTATTAGA
AGAATATCCTGATTCAGGTGAAAATATTGTTGATGCGCTGGCAGTGTTCCTGCGCCGGTTGCATTCGATT
CCTGTTTGTAATTGTCCTTTTAACAGCGATCGCGTATTTCGTCTCGCTCAGGCGCAATCACGAATGAATA
ACGGTTTGGTTGATGCGAGTGATTTTGATGACGAGCGTAATGGCTGGCCTGTTGAACAAGTCTGGAAAGA
AATGCATAAACTTTTGCCATTCTCACCGGATTCAGTCGTCACTCATGGTGATTTCTCACTTGATAACCTT
ATTTTTGACGAGGGGAAATTAATAGGTTGTATTGATGTTGGACGAGTCGGAATCGCAGACCGATACCAGG
ATCTTGCCATCCTATGGAACTGCCTCGGTGAGTTTTCTCCTTCATTACAGAAACGGCTTTTTCAAAAATA
TGGTATTGATAATCCTGATATGAATAAATTGCAGTTTCATTTGATGCTCGATGAGTTTTTCTAATCAGAA
TTGGTTAATTGGTTGTAACACTGGCAGAGCATTACGCTGACTTGACGGGACGGCGCAAGCTCATGACCAA
AATCCCTTAACGTGAGTTACGCGTCGTTCCACTGAGCGTCAGACCCCGTAGAAAAGATCAAAGGATCTTC
TTGAGATCCTTTTTTTCTGCGCGTAATCTGCTGCTTGCAAACAAAAAAACCACCGCTACCAGCGGTGGTT
TGTTTGCCGGATCAAGAGCTACCAACTCTTTTTCCGAAGGTAACTGGCTTCAGCAGAGCGCAGATACCAA
ATACTGTTCTTCTAGTGTAGCCGTAGTTAGGCCACCACTTCAAGAACTCTGTAGCACCGCCTACATACCT
CGCTCTGCTAATCCTGTTACCAGTGGCTGCTGCCAGTGGCGATAAGTCGTGTCTTACCGGGTTGGACTCA
AGACGATAGTTACCGGATAAGGCGCAGCGGTCGGGCTGAACGGGGGGTTCGTGCACACAGCCCAGCTTGG
AGCGAACGACCTACACCGAACTGAGATACCTACAGCGTGAGCTATGAGAAAGCGCCACGCTTCCCGAAGG
GAGAAAGGCGGACAGGTATCCGGTAAGCGGCAGGGTCGGAACAGGAGAGCGCACGAGGGAGCTTCCAGGG
GGAAACGCCTGGTATCTTTATAGTCCTGTCGGGTTTCGCCACCTCTGACTTGAGCGTCGATTTTTGTGAT
GCTCGTCAGGGGGGCGGAGCCTATGGAAAAACGCCAGCAACGCGGCCTTTTTACGGTTCCTGGCCTTTTG
CTGGCCTTTTGCTCACATGTTCTTTCCTGCGTTATCCCCTGATTCTGTGGATAACCGTATTACCGCCTTT
GAGTGAGCTGATACCGCTCGCCGCAGCCGAACGACCGAGCGCAGCGAGTCAGTGAGCGAGGAAGCGGAAG
AGCGCCCAATACGCAAACCGCCTCTCCCCGCGCGTTGGCCGATTCATTAATGCAGCTGGCACGACAGGTT
TCCCGACTGGAAAGCGGGCAGTGAGCGCAACGCAATTAATACGCGTACCGCTAGCCAGGAAGAGTTTGTA
GAAACGCAAAAAGGCCATCCGTCAGGATGGCCTTCTGCTTAGTTTGATGCCTGGCAGTTTATGGCGGGCG
TCCTGCCCGCCACCCTCCGGGCCGTTGCTTCACAACGTTCAAATCCGCTCCCGGCGGATTTGTCCTACTC
AGGAGAGCGTTCACCGACAAACAACAGATAAAACGAAAGGCCCAGTCTTCCGACTGAGCCTTTCGTTTTA
TTTGATGCCTGGCAGTTCCCTACTCTCGCGTTAACGCTAGCATGGATGTTTTCCCAGTCACGACGTTGTA
AAACGACGGCCAGTCTTAAGCTCGGGCCCTGCAGCTCTAGAGCTCGAATTCTACAGGTCACTAATACCAT
CTAAGTAGTTGGTT
